>Addgene plasmid #168306 | pTL72 | addgene full sequence | sequence record 348856 | Addgene NGS Result
CGGTGCGGGCCTCTTCGCTATTACGCCAGATCCTTTTGTTGTTTCCGGGTGTACAATATGGACTTCCTCT
TTTCTGGCAACCAAACCCATACATCGGGATTCCTATAATACCTTCGTTGGTCTCCCTAACATGTAGGTGG
CGGAGGGGAGATATACAATAGAACAGATACCAGACAAGACATAATGGGCTAAACAAGACTACACCAATTA
CACTGCCTCATTGATGGTGGTACATAACGAACTAATACTGTAGCCCTAGACTTGATAGCCATCATCATAT
CGAAGTTTCACTACCCTTTTTCCATTTGCCATCTATTGAAGTAATAATAGGCGCATGCAACTTCTTTTCT
TTTTTTTTCTTTTCTCTCTCCCCCGTTGTTGTCTCACCATATCCGCAATGACAAAAAAATGATGGAAGAC
ACTAAAGGAAAAAATTAACGACAAAGACAGCACCAACAGATGTCGTTGTTCCAGAGCTGATGAGGGGTAT
CTCGAAGCACACGAAACTTTTTCCTTCCTTCATTCACGCACACTACTCTCTAATGAGCAACGGTATACGG
CCTTCCTTCCAGTTACTTGAATTTGAAATAAAAAAAAGTTTGCTGTCTTGCTATCAAGTATAAATAGACC
TGCAATTATTAATCTTTTGTTTCCTCGTCATTGTTCTCGTTCCCTTTCTTCCTTGTTTCTTTTTCTGCAC
AATATTTCAAGCTATACCAAGCATACAATCAACTCCAAGCTTGAAGCAAGCCTCCTGAAAGATGAAGCTA
CTGTCTTCTATCGAACAAGCATGCGATATTTGCCGACTTAAAAAGCTCAAGTGCTCCAAAGAAAAACCGA
AGTGCGCCAAGTGTCTGAAGAACAACTGGGAGTGTCGCTACTCTCCCAAAACCAAAAGGTCTCCGCTGAC
TAGGGCACATCTGACAGAAGTGGAATCAAGGCTAGAAAGACTGGAACAGCTATTTCTACTGATTTTTCCT
CGAGAAGACCTTGACATGATTTTGAAAATGGATTCTTTACAGGATATAAAAGCATTGTTAACAGGATTAT
TTGTACAAGATAATGTGAATAAAGATGCCGTCACAGATAGATTGGCTTCAGTGGAGACTGATATGCCTCT
AACATTGAGACAGCATAGAATAAGTGCGACATCATCATCGGAAGAGAGTAGTAACAAAGGTCAAAGACAG
TTGACTGTATCGCCGGAATTTGTAATACGACTCACTATAGGGCGAGCCGCCATCATGGAGGAGCAGAAGC
TGATCTCAGAGGAGGACCTGCATATGGCCATGGAGGCCGAATTCAAGAAGAAAATTGTGATTCGCGTGGA
AATGACCTGCGATCGTCGCCGCGCCAAAGCCGTTGCACTGGTTGCAGCCACCCCGGGTGTGAGTAGCGTT
GCCGTTGCCGGTGATGCCACCGATCAGCTGGTGGTGATTGGCGATGGCTTTGATAGCATTCGCCTGGCCA
GCGCACTGCGTCGTGAAGTTGGTCCGGCCGAAATTGTGCAGGTGGCCGCCGAAGCCAAAGAATGCGGCTG
CGATAAAAAATAAGGATCCGTCGACCTGCAGCGGCCGCATAACTAGCATAACCCCTTGGGGCCTCTAAAC
GGGTCTTGAGGGGTTTTTTGCGCGCTTGCAGCCAAGCTAATTCCGGGCGAATTTCTTATGATTTATGATT
TTTATTATTAAATAAGTTATAAAAAAAATAAGTGTATACAAATTTTAAAGTGACTCTTAGGTTTTAAAAC
GAAAATTCTTATTCTTGAGTAACTCTTTCCTGTAGGTCAGGTTGCTTTCTCAGGTATAGCATGAGGTCGC
TCTTATTGACCACACCTCTACCGGCATGCAAGCTTGGCGTAATCATGGTCATAGCTGTTTCCTGTGTGAA
ATTGTTATCCGCTCACAATTCCACACAACATACGAGCCGGAAGCATAAAGTGTAAAGCCTGGGGTGCCTA
ATGAGTGAGCTAACTCACATTAATTGCGTTGCGCTCACTGCCCGCTTTCCAGTCGGGAAACCTGTCGTGC
CAGCTGCATTAATGAATCGGCCAACGCGCGGGGAGAGGCGGTTTGCGTATTGGGCGCTCTTCCGCTTCCT
CGCTCACTGACTCGCTGCGCTCGGTCGTTCGGCTGCGGCGAGCGGTATCAGCTCACTCAAAGGCGGTAAT
ACGGTTATCCACAGAATCAGGGGATAACGCAGGAAAGAACATGTGAGCAAAAGGCCAGCAAAAGGCCAGG
AACCGTAAAAAGGCCGCGTTGCTGGCGTTTTTCCATAGGCTCCGCCCCCCTGACGAGCATCACAAAAATC
GACGCTCAAGTCAGAGGTGGCGAAACCCGACAGGACTATAAAGATACCAGGCGTTTCCCCCTGGAAGCTC
CCTCGTGCGCTCTCCTGTTCCGACCCTGCCGCTTACCGGATACCTGTCCGCCTTTCTCCCTTCGGGAAGC
GTGGCGCTTTCTCATAGCTCACGCTGTAGGTATCTCAGTTCGGTGTAGGTCGTTCGCTCCAAGCTGGGCT
GTGTGCACGAACCCCCCGTTCAGCCCGACCGCTGCGCCTTATCCGGTAACTATCGTCTTGAGTCCAACCC
GGTAAGACACGACTTATCGCCACTGGCAGCAGCCACTGGTAACAGGATTAGCAGAGCGAGGTATGTAGGC
GGTGCTACAGAGTTCTTGAAGTGGTGGCCTAACTACGGCTACACTAGAAGAACAGTATTTGGTATCTGCG
CTCTGCTGAAGCCAGTTACCTTCGGAAAAAGAGTTGGTAGCTCTTGATCCGGCAAACAAACCACCGCTGG
TAGCGGTGGTTTTTTTGTTTGCAAGCAGCAGATTACGCGCAGAAAAAAAGGATCTCAAGAAGATCCTTTG
ATCTTTTCTACGGGGTCTGACGCTCAGTGGAACGAAAACTCACGTTAAGGGATTTTGGTCATGAGATTAT
CAAAAAGGATCTTCACCTAGATCCTTTTAAATTAAAAATGAAGTTTTAAATCAATCTAAAGTATATATGA
GTAACCTGAGGCTATGGCAGGGCCTGCCGCCCCGACGTTGGCTGCGAGCCCTGGGCCTTCACCCGAACTT
GGGGGGTGGGGTGGGGAAAAGGAAGAAACGCGGGCGTATTGGCCCCAATGGGGTCTCGGTGGGGTATCGA
CAGAGTGCCAGCCCTGGGACCGAACCCCGCGTTTATGAACAAACGACCCAACACCGTGCGTTTTATTCTG
TCTTTTTATTGCCGTCATAGCGCGGGTTCCTTCCGGTATTGTCTCCTTCCGTGTTTCAGTTAGCCTCCCC
CTAGGGTGGGCGAAGAACTCCAGCATGAGATCCCCGCGCTGGAGGATCATCCAGCCGGCGTCCCGGAAAA
CGATTCCGAAGCCCAACCTTTCATAGAAGGCGGCGGTGGAATCGAAATCTCGTGATGGCAGGTTGGGCGT
CGCTTGGTCGGTCATTTCGAACCCCAGAGTCCCGCTCAGAAGAACTCGTCAAGAAGGCGATAGAAGGCGA
TGCGCTGCGAATCGGGAGCGGCGATACCGTAAAGCACGAGGAAGCGGTCAGCCCATTCGCCGCCAAGCTC
TTCAGCAATATCACGGGTAGCCAACGCTATGTCCTGATAGCGGTCCGCCACACCCAGCCGGCCACAGTCG
ATGAATCCAGAAAAGCGGCCATTTTCCACCATGATATTCGGCAAGCAGGCATCGCCATGAGTCACGACGA
GATCCTCGCCGTCGGGCATGCTCGCCTTGAGCCTGGCGAACAGTTCGGCTGGCGCGAGCCCCTGATGCTC
TTCGTCCAGATCATCCTGATCGACAAGACCGGCTTCCATCCGAGTACGTGCTCGCTCGATGCGATGTTTC
GCTTGGTGGTCGAATGGGCAGGTAGCCGGATCAAGCGTATGCAGCCGCCGCATTGCATCAGCCATGATGG
ATACTTTCTCGGCAGGAGCAAGGTGAGATGACAGGAGATCCTGCCCCGGCACTTCGCCCAATAGCAGCCA
GTCCCTTCCCGCTTCAGTGACAACGTCGAGCACAGCTGCGCAAGGAACGCCCGTCGTGGCCAGCCACGAT
AGCCGCGCTGCCTCGTCTTGCAGTTCATTCAGGGCACCGGACAGGTCGGTCTTGACAAAAAGAACCGGGC
GCCCCTGCGCTGACAGCCGGAACACGGCGGCATCAGAGCAGCCGATTGTCTGTTGTGCCCAGTCATAGCC
GAATAGCCTCTCCACCCAAGCGGCCGGAGAACCTGCGTGCAATCCATCTTGTTCAATCATACTCTTCCTT
TTTCAATATTATTGAAGCATTTATCAGGGTTATTGTCTCATGAGCGGATACATATTTGAATGTATTTAGA
AAAATAAACAAATAGGGGTTCCGCGCACATTTCCCCGAAAAGTGCCACCTGAACGAAGCATCTGTGCTTC
ATTTTGTAGAACAAAAATGCAACGCGAGAGCGCTAATTTTTCAAACAAAGAATCTGAGCTGCATTTTTAC
AGAACAGAAATGCAACGCGAAAGCGCTATTTTACCAACGAAGAATCTGTGCTTCATTTTTGTAAAACAAA
AATGCAACGCGAGAGCGCTAATTTTTCAAACAAAGAATCTGAGCTGCATTTTTACAGAACAGAAATGCAA
CGCGAGAGCGCTATTTTACCAACAAAGAATCTATACTTCTTTTTTGTTCTACAAAAATGCATCCCGAGAG
CGCTATTTTTCTAACAAAGCATCTTAGATTACTTTTTTTCTCCTTTGTGCGCTCTATAATGCAGTCTCTT
GATAACTTTTTGCACTGTAGGTCCGTTAAGGTTAGAAGAAGGCTACTTTGGTGTCTATTTTCTCTTCCAT
AAAAAAAGCCTGACTCCACTTCCCGCGTTTACTGATTACTAGCGAAGCTGCGGGTGCATTTTTTCAAGAT
AAAGGCATCCCCGATTATATTCTATACCGATGTGGATTGCGCATACTTTGTGAACAGAAAGTGATAGCGT
TGATGATTCTTCATTGGTCAGAAAATTATGAACGGTTTCTTCTATTTTGTCTCTATATACTACGTATAGG
AAATGTTTACATTTTCGTATTGTTTTCGATTCACTCTATGAATAGTTCTTACTACAATTTTTTTGTCTAA
AGAGTAATACTAGAGATAAACATAAAAAATGTAGAGGTCGAGTTTAGATGCAAGTTCAAGGAGCGAAAGG
TGGATGGGTAGGTTATATAGGGATATAGCACAGAGATATATAGCAAAGAGATACTTTTGAGCAATGTTTG
TGGAAGCGGTATTCGCAATATTTTAGTAGCTCGTTACAGTCCGGTGCGTTTTTGGTTTTTTGAAAGTGCG
TCTTCAGAGCGCTTTTGGTTTTCAAAAGCGCTCTGAAGTTCCTATACTTTCTAGAGAATAGGAACTTCGG
AATAGGAACTTCAAAGCGTTTCCGAAAACGAGCGCTTCCGAAAATGCAACGCGAGCTGCGCACATACAGC
TCACTGTTCACGTCGCACCTATATCTGCGTGTTGCCTGTATATATATATACATGAGAAGAACGGCATAGT
GCGTGTTTATGCTTAAATGCGTACTTATATGCGTCTATTTATGTAGGATGAAAGGTAGTCTAGTACCTCC
TGTGATATTATCCCATTCCATGCGGGGTATCGTATGCTTCCTTCAGCACTACCCTTTAGCTGTTCTATAT
GCTGCCACTCCTCAATTGGATTAGTCTCATCCTTCAATGCTATCATTTCCTTTGATATTGGATCATACTA
AGAAACCATTATTATCATGACATTAACCTATAAAAATAGGCGTATCACGAGGCCCTTTCGTCTCGCGCGT
TTCGGTGATGACGGTGAAAACCTCTGACACATGCAGCTCCCGGAGACGGTCACAGCTTGTCTGTAAGCGG
ATGCCGGGAGCAGACAAGCCCGTCAGGGCGCGTCAGCGGGTGTTGGCGGGTGTCGGGGCTGGCTTAACTA
TGCGGCATCAGAGCAGATTGTACTGAGAGTGCACCATAGATCAACGACATTACTATATATATAATATAGG
AAGCATTTAATAGAACAGCATCGTAATATATGTGTACTTTGCAGTTATGACGCCAGATGGCAGTAGTGGA
AGATATTCTTTATTGAAAAATAGCTTGTCACCTTACGTACAATCTTGATCCGGAGCTTTTCTTTTTTTGC
CGATTAAGAATTAATTCGGTCGAAAAAAGAAAAGGAGAGGGCCAAGAGGGAGGGCATTGGTGACTATTGA
GCACGTGAGTATACGTGATTAAGCACACAAAGGCAGCTTGGAGTATGTCTGTTATTAATTTCACAGGTAG
TTCTGGTCCATTGGTGAAAGTTTGCGGCTTGCAGAGCACAGAGGCCGCAGAATGTGCTCTAGATTCCGAT
GCTGACTTGCTGGGTATTATATGTGTGCCCAATAGAAAGAGAACAATTGACCCGGTTATTGCAAGGAAAA
TTTCAAGTCTTGTAAAAGCATATAAAAATAGTTCAGGCACTCCGAAATACTTGGTTGGCGTGTTTCGTAA
TCAACCTAAGGAGGATGTTTTGGCTCTGGTCAATGATTACGGCATTGATATCGTCCAACTGCATGGAGAT
GAGTCGTGGCAAGAATACCAAGAGTTCCTCGGTTTGCCAGTTATTAAAAGACTCGTATTTCCAAAAGACT
GCAACATACTACTCAGTGCAGCTTCACAGAAACCTCATTCGTTTATTCCCTTGTTTGATTCAGAAGCAGG
TGGGACAGGTGAACTTTTGGATTGGAACTCGATTTCTGACTGGGTTGGAAGGCAAGAGAGCCCCGAAAGC
TTACATTTTATGTTAGCTGGTGGACTGACGCCAGAAAATGTTGGTGATGCGCTTAGATTAAATGGCGTTA
TTGGTGTTGATGTAAGCGGAGGTGTGGAGACAAATGGTGTAAAAGACTCTAACAAAATAGCAAATTTCGT
CAAAAATGCTAAGAAATAGGTTATTACTGAGTAGTATTTATTTAAGTATTGTTTGTGCACTTGCCGATCT
ATGCGGTGTGAAATACCGCACAGATGCGTAAGGAGAAAATACCGCATCAGGAAATTGTAAGCGTTAATAT
TTTGTTAAAATTCGCGTTAAATTTTTGTTAAATCAGCTCATTTTTTAACCAATAGGCCGAAATCGGCAAA
ATCCCTTATAAATCAAAAGAATAGACCGAGATAGGGT
[37 nt withheld, positions 7178-7214]
AAAGAACGTGGACTCCAACGTCAAAGG
[49 nt withheld, positions 7242-7290]
T
[91 nt withheld, positions 7292-7382]
G
[124 nt withheld, positions 7384-7507]
CCATTCGCCATTCAGGCTGCGCAACTGTTGGGAAGGGCGAT
Features (pLannotate 1.2.2; 24 found; start..end, strand, type, name):
     30..734     +  promoter       ADH1 promoter: S. cerevisiae ADH1; promoter for alcohol dehydrogenase 1
    762..1202    +  CDS            GAL4 DNA binding domain: DNA binding domain of the GAL4 transcriptional activator; Saccharomyces cerevisiae GAL4 (truncated)
   1213..1231    +  promoter       T7 promoter: promoter for bacteriophage T7 RNA polymerase
   1308..1532    +  CDS            PIKM1-TS (fragment): PIKM1_ORYSJ - Also known as PI-KM1 From Oryza sativa subsp. japonica (Rice).
   1583..1630    +  terminator     T7 terminator: transcription terminator for bacteriophage T7 RNA polymerase
   1657..1844    +  terminator     ADH1 terminator: S. cerevisiae ADH1; transcription terminator for the S. cerevisiae alcohol dehydrogenase 1 (ADH1) gene
   1892..1908    -  protein_bind   lac operator: The lac repressor binds to the lac operator to inhibit transcription in E. coli. This inhibition can be relieved by adding lactose or isopropyl-β-D-thiogalactopyranoside (IPTG). lac repressor encoded by lacI
   1916..1946    -  promoter       lac promoter: promoter for the E. coli lac operon
   1961..1982    -  protein_bind   CAP binding site: CAP binding activates transcription in the presence of cAMP. E. coli catabolite activator protein
   1995..2087    -  CDS            lacI (fragment): lac repressor; lacI; The lac repressor binds to the lac operator to inhibit transcription in E. coli. This inhibition can be relieved by adding lactose or isopropyl-β-D-thiogalactopyranoside (IPTG).
   2270..2858    -  rep_origin     ori: high-copy-number ColE1/pMB1/pBR322/pUC origin of replication
   3080..3096    +  polyA_signal   bGH poly(A) signal (fragment): bovine growth hormone polyadenylation signal
   3187..3234    -  polyA_signal   HSV TK poly(A) signal: herpes simplex virus thymidine kinase polyadenylation signal (Cole and Stacy, 1985)
   3293..3445    -  CDS            ble (fragment): BLE_KLEPN - Experimental evidence at protein level: Swiss-Prot protein existence level 1. Binding protein with a strong affinity to the bleomycin family of antibiotics. Binds to CL990; an antimitotic-antibiotic compound. From Klebsiella pneumoniae.
   3466..4260    -  CDS            NeoR/KanR: aminoglycoside phosphotransferase from Tn5; aph(3')-II (or nptII); confers resistance to neomycin, kanamycin, and G418 (Geneticin®)
   4261..4365    -  promoter       AmpR promoter: bla
   4392..5734    -  rep_origin     2μ ori: yeast 2μ plasmid origin of replication
   5802..5837    +  CDS            rop (fragment): Rop protein, which maintains plasmids at low copy number; rop
   5939..5988    +  misc_feature   bom (fragment): basis of mobility region from pBR322
   6127..6274    +  promoter       TRP1 promoter: S. cerevisiae TRP1
   6275..6949    +  CDS            TRP1: phosphoribosylanthranilate isomerase, required for tryptophan biosynthesis; S. cerevisiae TRP1; yeast auxotrophic marker
   7000..7051    +  misc_feature   bom (fragment): basis of mobility region from pBR322
   7079..7507    -  rep_origin     f1 ori (sequence partly withheld): f1 bacteriophage origin of replication; arrow indicates direction of (+) strand synthesis
   7511..29      -  CDS            lacZα (fragment) (across the origin): LacZα fragment of β-galactosidase; lacZ fragment
