[The description below was written by a language model from this plasmid's Addgene catalogue record and pLannotate feature annotations shown in this document.]
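Description:
pTL72 is a yeast two-hybrid bait plasmid built on the pGBKT7 backbone, a yeast expression shuttle vector of about 7.5 kb. In E. coli it replicates from a high-copy ColE1/pUC-type origin and is selected with kanamycin through a Tn5 NeoR/KanR gene driven by the AmpR promoter. In Saccharomyces cerevisiae it is maintained episomally by the 2μ origin and selected through the TRP1 auxotrophic marker with its own promoter. An f1 origin is also present, along with several small backbone remnants (lac promoter/operator, lacI, lacZα, rop, bom, ble and poly(A) fragments) that have no evident role in the construct's function.

The expression cassette uses the constitutive yeast ADH1 promoter to drive the GAL4 DNA-binding domain, followed in the same orientation by the insert and then by the T7 and ADH1 terminators. A T7 promoter sits between the GAL4 domain and the insert, an arrangement that in this vector family permits in vitro transcription of the insert without the GAL4 portion. The catalogue lists the insert as Si944231404 from Setaria italica (foxtail millet). The automated annotation detects a short coding segment of roughly 225 bp at this position with similarity to part of the rice immune receptor Pikm-1, which suggests a small related domain, although the record does not define the insert's identity or boundaries further.

As a bait, the GAL4 DNA-binding domain fusion would be co-expressed with an activation-domain prey so that interaction reconstitutes GAL4 activity and switches on reporter genes. The associated study concerns how a blast fungus effector binds host target proteins, consistent with using this plasmid to test effector–host protein interactions.
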