Addgene plasmid #168306: pTL72
Purpose: pGBKT7 yeast two-hybrid plasmid
Depositing lab: Sophien Kamoun. Depositing organization: Sainsbury Laboratory, Norwich. Publication: A single amino acid polymorphism in a conserved effector of the multihost blast fungus pathogen expands host-target binding spectrum. Bentham AR, Petit-Houdenot Y, Win J, Chuma I, Terauchi R, Banfield MJ, Kamoun S, Langner T. PLoS Pathog. 2021 Nov 10;17(11):e1009957. doi: 10.1371/journal.ppat.1009957. eCollection 2021 Nov. PubMed 34758051.
Backbone
  Vector backbone: pGBKT7
  Vector type: Yeast Expression
Growth in bacteria
  Bacterial resistance: Kanamycin, 50 μg/mL
  Growth temperature: 37°C
  Growth strain: DH5alpha
  Copy number: High Copy
Gene/Insert
  Gene/Insert name: Si944231404
  Species: Setaria italica
  Cloning method: Unknown
Terms and licenses: Academic/Nonprofit Terms; Industry Terms: Not Available to Industry
How to cite: pTL72 was a gift from Sophien Kamoun (Addgene plasmid # 168306 ; http://n2t.net/addgene:168306 ; RRID:Addgene_168306)
