>Addgene plasmid #168306 | pTL72 | depositor partial sequence | sequence record 326406 | insert
GAATTCAAGAAGAAAATTGTGATTCGCGTGGAAATGACCTGCGATCGTCGCCGCGCCAAAGCCGTTGCAC
TGGTTGCAGCCACCCCGGGTGTGAGTAGCGTTGCCGTTGCCGGTGATGCCACCGATCAGCTGGTGGTGAT
TGGCGATGGCTTTGATAGCATTCGCCTGGCCAGCGCACTGCGTCGTGAAGTTGGTCCGGCCGAAATTGTG
CAGGTGGCCGCCGAAGCCAAAGAATGCGGCTGCGATAAAAAATAAGGATCC
